Addgene plasmid #128190: pFH70
Purpose: Level1 ZmUBIp::nSpCas9-PmCDA (Arabidopsis codon optimized):NOSt
Depositing lab: Vladimir Nekrasov. Depositing organization: Rothamsted Research. Publication: A modular cloning toolkit for genome editing in plants. Hahn F, Korolev A, Sanjurjo Loures L, Nekrasov V. BMC Plant Biol. 2020 Apr 23;20(1):179. doi: 10.1186/s12870-020-02388-2. PubMed 32326901.
Backbone
  Vector backbone: pICH47742
  Vector type: Plant Expression, CRISPR, Synthetic Biology
Growth in bacteria
  Bacterial resistance: Ampicillin, 100 μg/mL
  Growth temperature: 37°C
  Growth strain: DH5alpha
  Copy number: High Copy
Gene/Insert
  Gene/Insert name: ZmUBIp::nSpCas9-PmCDA (Arabidopsis codon optimized):NOSt
  Species: Synthetic
Terms and licenses: Academic/Nonprofit Terms; Industry Terms: Not Available to Industry
How to cite: pFH70 was a gift from Vladimir Nekrasov (Addgene plasmid # 128190 ; http://n2t.net/addgene:128190 ; RRID:Addgene_128190)
