[The description below was written by a language model from this plasmid's Addgene catalogue record and pLannotate feature annotations shown in this document.]
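Description:
pFH70 is a Level 1 modular cloning (Golden Gate/MoClo-style) plasmid built on the pICH47742 backbone, carrying a single plant transcription unit for a cytidine base editor. It belongs to a plant genome-editing toolkit and is classed as a plant expression, CRISPR and synthetic biology vector. The 11.7 kb sequence carries a high-copy ColE1/pUC-type origin and an ampicillin resistance gene (bla with its own promoter) for propagation and selection in E. coli. It also has the broad-host-range incP oriV with the trfA replication initiator gene, which allow maintenance in Agrobacterium. Nopaline-type left and right T-DNA border repeats flank the expression cassette, so the unit sits within a transferable T-DNA.

The payload is driven by the maize polyubiquitin (ZmUBI) promoter, a strong constitutive promoter commonly used in monocots, and is terminated by the nopaline synthase terminator and poly(A) signal. The coding region is an Arabidopsis codon-optimised Streptococcus pyogenes Cas9 nickase (nSpCas9) fused at its C-terminus to PmCDA, a cytidine deaminase. When directed by a guide RNA, this fusion converts cytosines near the target site without making a double-strand break. Between Cas9 and the terminator, automated annotation picks up a short fragment resembling human CRK and a partial FLAG epitope match, which probably belong to the linker region joining the two domains. The deaminase portion itself was not annotated, though an unannotated stretch upstream of the terminator is consistent with it. No guide RNA cassette or plant selectable marker is annotated. As a Level 1 module, the plasmid is presumably meant to be combined with such units in a higher-level assembly to give a complete base-editing construct.
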