Features (pLannotate 1.2.2; 12 found; start..end, strand, type, name):
     34..2020    +  promoter       Ubi promoter: maize polyubiquitin gene promoter
   2023..6126    +  CDS            cas9: CAS9_STRP1 - Also known as csn1 From Streptococcus pyogenes serotype M1.
   6175..6345    +  CDS            CRK (fragment): CRK_HUMAN - Experimental evidence at protein level: Swiss-Prot protein existence level 1. [Isoform Crk-II]: Regulates cell adhesion, spreading and migration (PubMed:31311869). Mediates attachment-induced MAPK8 activation, membrane ruffling and cell motility in a Rac-dependent manner. Involved in phagocytosis of apoptotic cells and cell motility via its interaction with DOCK1 and DOCK4 (PubMed:19004829). May regulate the EFNA5-EPHA3 signaling (By similarity). From Homo sapiens (Human).
   6397..6417    +  CDS            2xFLAG (fragment): two tandem FLAG® epitope tags
   7093..7345    +  terminator     NOS terminator: nopaline synthase terminator and poly(A) signal
   7393..7417    +  misc_feature   RB T-DNA repeat: right border repeat from nopaline C58 T-DNA
   7576..8721    -  CDS            trfA: TRFA_ECOLX - Experimental evidence at protein level: Swiss-Prot protein existence level 1. Also involved in plasmid copy number control, promoting intermolecular coupling of protein bound iterons at oriV, which inhibits replication initiation. From Escherichia coli.
   9057..9645    -  rep_origin     ori: high-copy-number ColE1/pMB1/pBR322/pUC origin of replication
   9816..10676   -  CDS            AmpR: β-lactamase; bla; confers resistance to ampicillin, carbenicillin, and related antibiotics
  10677..10781   -  promoter       AmpR promoter: bla
  10868..11499   -  rep_origin     oriV: incP origin of replication
  11591..11615   +  misc_feature   LB T-DNA repeat: left border repeat from nopaline C58 T-DNA
>Addgene plasmid #128190 | pFH70 | addgene full sequence | sequence record 252944 | Addgene NGS Result
TCTGTGAAGACAAGCAAGAATTCAAGCTTGGAGGTGCAGCGTGACCCGGTCGTGCCCCTCTCTAGAGATA
ATGAGCATTGCATGTCTAAGTTATAAAAAATTACCACATATTTTTTTTGTCACACTTGTTTGAAGTGCAG
TTTATCTATCTTTATACATATATTTAAACTTTACTCTACGAATAATATAATCTATAGTACTACAATAATA
TCAGTGTTTTAGAGAATCATATAAATGAACAGTTAGACATGGTCTAAAGGACAATTGAGTATTTTGACAA
CAGGACTCTACAGTTTTATCTTTTTAGTGTGCATGTGTTCTCCTTTTTTTTTGCAAATAGCTTCACCTAT
ATAATACTTCATCCATTTTATTAGTACATCCATTTAGGGTTTAGGGTTAATGGTTTTTATAGACTAATTT
TTTTAGTACATCTATTTTATTCTATTTTAGCCTCTAAATTAAGAAAACTAAAACTCTATTTTAGTTTTTT
TATTTAATAATTTAGATATAAAATAGAATAAAATAAAGTGACTAAAAATTAAACAAATACCCTTTAAGAA
ATTAAAAAAACTAAGGAAACATTTTTCTTGTTTCGAGTAGATAATGCCAGCCTGTTAAACGCCGTCGACG
AGTCTAACGGACACCAACCAGCGAACCAGCAGCGTCGCGTCGGGCCAAGCGAAGCAGACGGCACGGCATC
TCTGTCGCTGCCTCTGGACCCCTCTCGAGAGTTCCGCTCCACCGTTGGACTTGCTCCGCTGTCGGCATCC
AGAAATTGCGTGGCGGAGCGGCAGACGTGAGCCGGCACGGCAGGCGGCCTCCTCCTCCTCTCACGGCACG
GCAGCTACGGGGGATTCCTTTCCCACCGCTCCTTCGCTTTCCCTTCCTCGCCCGCCGTAATAAATAGACA
CCCCCTCCACACCCTCTTTCCCCAACCTCGTGTTGTTCGGAGCGCACACACACACAACCAGATCTCCCCC
AAATCCACCCGTCGGCACCTCCGCTTCAAGGTACGCCGCTCGTCCTCCCCCCCCCCCCCTCTCTACCTTC
TCTAGATCGGCGTTCCGGTCCATGGTTAGGGCCCGGTAGTTCTACTTCTGTTCATGTTTGTGTTAGATCC
GTGTTTGTGTTAGATCCGTGCTGCTAGCGTTCGTACACGGATGCGACCTGTACGTCAGACACGTTCTGAT
TGCTAACTTGCCAGTGTTTCTCTTTGGGGAATCCTGGGATGGCTCTAGCCGTTCCGCAGACGGGATCGAT
TTCATGATTTTTTTTGTTTCGTTGCATAGGGTTTGGTTTGCCCTTTTCCTTTATTTCAATATATGCCGTG
CACTTGTTTGTCGGGTCATCTTTTCATGCTTTTTTTTGTCTTGGTTGTGATGATGTGGTCTGGTTGGGCG
GTCGTTCTAGATCGGAGTAGAATTCTGTTTCAAACTACCTGGTGGATTTATTAATTTTGGATCTGTATGT
GTGTGCCATACATATTCATAGTTACGAATTGAAGATGATGGATGGAAATATCGATCTAGGATAGGTATAC
ATGTTGATGCGGGTTTTACTGATGCATATACAGAGATGCTTTTTGTTCGCTTGGTTGTGATGATGTGGTG
TGGTTGGGCGGTCGTTCATTCGTTCTAGATCGGAGTAGAATACTGTTTCAAACTACCTGGTGTATTTATT
AATTTTGGAACTGTATGTGTGTGTCATACATCTTCATAGTTACGAGTTTAAGATGGATGGAAATATCGAT
CTAGGATAGGTATACATGTTGATGTGGGTTTTACTGATGCATATACATGATGGCATATGCAGCATCTATT
CATATGCTCTAACCTTGAGTACCTATCTATTATAATAAACAAGTATGTTTTATAATTATTTTGATCTTGA
TATACTTGGATGATGGCATATGCAGCAGCTATATGTGGATTTTTTTAGCCCTGCCTTCATACGCTATTTA
TTTGCTTGGTACTGTTTCTTTTGTCGATGCTCACCCTGTTGTTTGGTGTTACTTCTGCAGGAATGGATAA
GAAGTACTCTATCGGACTCGCTATCGGAACTAACTCTGTGGGATGGGCTGTGATCACCGATGAGTACAAG
GTGCCATCTAAGAAGTTCAAGGTTCTCGGAAACACCGATAGGCACTCTATCAAGAAAAACCTTATCGGTG
CTCTCCTCTTCGATTCTGGTGAAACTGCTGAGGCTACCAGACTCAAGAGAACCGCTAGAAGAAGGTACAC
CAGAAGAAAGAACAGGATCTGCTACCTCCAAGAGATCTTCTCTAACGAGATGGCTAAAGTGGATGATTCA
TTCTTCCACAGGCTCGAAGAGTCATTCCTCGTGGAAGAAGATAAGAAGCACGAGAGGCACCCTATCTTCG
GAAACATCGTTGATGAGGTGGCATACCACGAGAAGTACCCTACTATCTACCACCTCAGAAAGAAGCTCGT
TGATTCTACTGATAAGGCTGATCTCAGGCTCATCTACCTCGCTCTCGCTCACATGATCAAGTTCAGAGGA
CACTTCCTCATCGAGGGTGATCTCAACCCTGATAACTCTGATGTGGATAAGTTGTTCATCCAGCTCGTGC
AGACCTACAACCAGCTTTTCGAAGAGAACCCTATCAACGCTTCAGGTGTGGATGCTAAGGCTATCCTCTC
TGCTAGGCTCTCTAAGTCAAGAAGGCTTGAGAACCTCATTGCTCAGCTCCCTGGTGAGAAGAAGAACGGA
CTTTTCGGAAACTTGATCGCTCTCTCTCTCGGACTCACCCCTAACTTCAAGTCTAACTTCGATCTCGCTG
AGGATGCAAAGCTCCAGCTCTCAAAGGATACCTACGATGATGATCTCGATAACCTCCTCGCTCAGATCGG
AGATCAGTACGCTGATTTGTTCCTCGCTGCTAAGAACCTCTCTGATGCTATCCTCCTCAGTGATATCCTC
AGAGTGAACACCGAGATCACCAAGGCTCCACTCTCAGCTTCTATGATCAAGAGATACGATGAGCACCACC
AGGATCTCACACTTCTCAAGGCTCTTGTTAGACAGCAGCTCCCAGAGAAGTACAAAGAGATTTTCTTCGA
TCAGTCTAAGAACGGATACGCTGGTTACATCGATGGTGGTGCATCTCAAGAAGAGTTCTACAAGTTCATC
AAGCCTATCCTCGAGAAGATGGATGGAACCGAGGAACTCCTCGTGAAGCTCAATAGAGAGGATCTTCTCA
GAAAGCAGAGGACCTTCGATAACGGATCTATCCCTCATCAGATCCACCTCGGAGAGTTGCACGCTATCCT
TAGAAGGCAAGAGGATTTCTACCCATTCCTCAAGGATAACAGGGAAAAGATTGAGAAGATTCTCACCTTC
AGAATCCCTTACTACGTGGGACCTCTCGCTAGAGGAAACTCAAGATTCGCTTGGATGACCAGAAAGTCTG
AGGAAACCATCACCCCTTGGAACTTCGAAGAGGTGGTGGATAAGGGTGCTAGTGCTCAGTCTTTCATCGA
GAGGATGACCAACTTCGATAAGAACCTTCCAAACGAGAAGGTGCTCCCTAAGCACTCTTTGCTCTACGAG
TACTTCACCGTGTACAACGAGTTGACCAAGGTTAAGTACGTGACCGAGGGAATGAGGAAGCCTGCTTTTT
TGTCAGGTGAGCAAAAGAAGGCTATCGTTGATCTCTTGTTCAAGACCAACAGAAAGGTGACCGTGAAGCA
GCTCAAAGAGGATTACTTCAAGAAAATCGAGTGCTTCGATTCAGTTGAGATTTCTGGTGTTGAGGATAGG
TTCAACGCATCTCTCGGAACCTACCACGATCTCCTCAAGATCATTAAGGATAAGGATTTCTTGGATAACG
AGGAAAACGAGGATATCTTGGAGGATATCGTTCTTACCCTCACCCTCTTTGAAGATAGAGAGATGATTGA
AGAAAGGCTCAAGACCTACGCTCATCTCTTCGATGATAAGGTGATGAAGCAGTTGAAGAGAAGAAGATAC
ACTGGTTGGGGAAGGCTCTCAAGAAAGCTCATTAACGGAATCAGGGATAAGCAGTCTGGAAAGACAATCC
TTGATTTCCTCAAGTCTGATGGATTCGCTAACAGAAACTTCATGCAGCTCATCCACGATGATTCTCTCAC
CTTTAAAGAGGATATCCAGAAGGCTCAGGTTTCAGGACAGGGTGATAGTCTCCATGAGCATATCGCTAAC
CTCGCTGGATCTCCTGCAATCAAGAAGGGAATCCTCCAGACTGTGAAGGTTGTGGATGAGTTGGTGAAGG
TGATGGGAAGGCATAAGCCTGAGAACATCGTGATCGAAATGGCTAGAGAGAACCAGACCACTCAGAAGGG
ACAGAAGAACTCTAGGGAAAGGATGAAGAGGATCGAGGAAGGTATCAAAGAGCTTGGATCTCAGATCCTC
AAAGAGCACCCTGTTGAGAACACTCAGCTCCAGAATGAGAAGCTCTACCTCTACTACCTCCAGAACGGAA
GGGATATGTATGTGGATCAAGAGTTGGATATCAACAGGCTCTCTGATTACGATGTTGATCATATCGTGCC
ACAGTCATTCTTGAAGGATGATTCTATCGATAACAAGGTGCTCACCAGGTCTGATAAGAACAGGGGTAAG
AGTGATAACGTGCCAAGTGAAGAGGTTGTGAAGAAAATGAAGAACTATTGGAGGCAGCTCCTCAACGCTA
AGCTCATCACTCAGAGAAAGTTCGATAACTTGACTAAGGCTGAGAGGGGAGGACTCTCTGAATTGGATAA
GGCAGGATTCATCAAGAGGCAGCTTGTGGAAACCAGGCAGATCACTAAGCACGTTGCACAGATCCTCGAT
TCTAGGATGAACACCAAGTACGATGAGAACGATAAGTTGATCAGGGAAGTGAAGGTTATCACCCTCAAGT
CAAAGCTCGTGTCTGATTTCAGAAAGGATTTCCAATTCTACAAGGTGAGGGAAATCAACAACTACCACCA
CGCTCACGATGCTTACCTTAACGCTGTTGTTGGAACCGCTCTCATCAAGAAGTATCCTAAGCTCGAGTCA
GAGTTCGTGTACGGTGATTACAAGGTGTACGATGTGAGGAAGATGATCGCTAAGTCTGAGCAAGAGATCG
GAAAGGCTACCGCTAAGTATTTCTTCTACTCTAACATCATGAATTTCTTCAAGACCGAGATTACCCTCGC
TAACGGTGAGATCAGAAAGAGGCCACTCATCGAGACAAACGGTGAAACAGGTGAGATCGTGTGGGATAAG
GGAAGGGATTTCGCTACCGTTAGAAAGGTGCTCTCTATGCCACAGGTGAACATCGTTAAGAAAACCGAGG
TGCAGACCGGTGGATTCTCTAAAGAGTCTATCCTCCCTAAGAGGAACTCTGATAAGCTCATTGCTAGGAA
GAAGGATTGGGACCCTAAGAAATACGGTGGTTTCGATTCTCCTACCGTGGCTTACTCTGTTCTCGTTGTG
GCTAAGGTTGAGAAGGGAAAGAGTAAGAAGCTCAAGTCTGTTAAGGAACTTCTCGGAATCACTATCATGG
AAAGGTCATCTTTCGAGAAGAACCCAATCGATTTCCTCGAGGCTAAGGGATACAAAGAGGTTAAGAAGGA
TCTCATCATCAAGCTCCCAAAGTACTCACTCTTCGAACTCGAGAACGGTAGAAAGAGGATGCTCGCTTCT
GCTGGTGAGCTTCAAAAGGGAAACGAGCTTGCTCTCCCATCTAAGTACGTTAACTTTCTTTACCTCGCTT
CTCACTACGAGAAGTTGAAGGGATCTCCAGAAGATAACGAGCAGAAGCAACTTTTCGTTGAGCAGCACAA
GCACTACTTGGATGAGATCATCGAGCAGATCTCTGAGTTCTCTAAAAGGGTGATCCTCGCTGATGCAAAC
CTCGATAAGGTGTTGTCTGCTTACAACAAGCACAGAGATAAGCCTATCAGGGAACAGGCAGAGAACATCA
TCCATCTCTTCACCCTTACCAACCTCGGTGCTCCTGCTGCTTTCAAGTACTTCGATACAACCATCGATAG
GAAGAGATACACCTCTACCAAAGAAGTGCTCGATGCTACCCTCATCCATCAGTCTATCACTGGACTCTAC
GAGACTAGGATCGATCTCTCACAGCTCGGTGGTGATTCAAGGGCTGATCCTAAGAAGAAGAGGAAGGTTG
GAGGAGGGCCAGGAGCAGAGTATGTTAGAGCGTTGTTTGATTTTAACGGTAACGATGAAGAGGATTTACC
CTTTAAGAAAGGCGACATTCTCAGGATTAGGGATAAACCTGAAGAGCAATGGTGGAATGCTGAGGATAGT
GAAGGCAAACGAGGAATGATTTTAGTGCCGTATGTGGAGAAATATTCGGGTGACTACAAAGATCATGATG
GTGATTACAAAGACCATGACATCGACTACAAGGATGATGATGATAAGTCAGGGATGACAGATGCTGAATA
TGTCAGAATCCACGAAAAGTTGGACATTTACACGTTTAAGAAGCAGTTCTTCAACAACAAGAAATCTGTT
TCGCATAGGTGCTATGTGCTTTTCGAACTAAAACGTCGTGGAGAAAGACGGGCTTGCTTTTGGGGTTACG
CGGTTAACAAACCACAATCAGGTACTGAACGAGGAATACACGCTGAAATCTTTTCTATCCGAAAGGTTGA
GGAATATCTACGTGACAATCCTGGACAGTTCACTATCAATTGGTATTCTAGCTGGTCACCATGTGCAGAT
TGTGCTGAGAAGATTCTCGAATGGTACAATCAAGAGCTTAGAGGCAATGGACATACATTGAAAATATGGG
CATGCAAGCTCTACTACGAAAAGAATGCCAGAAACCAAATTGGGCTTTGGAACTTGAGGGATAATGGAGT
TGGGCTTAATGTCATGGTTTCTGAGCACTATCAATGTTGTCGGAAGATCTTCATACAAAGTTCCCATAAC
CAGTTGAATGAGAACAGATGGTTAGAGAAAACCCTTAAAAGAGCCGAGAAGAGAAGATCCGAACTGAGCA
TTATGATACAGGTCAAAATTCTGCATACCACTAAGAGTCCAGCTGTAGGTCCTAAGAAGAAACGTAAAGT
AGGGCCCTGAGCTTGTCAAGCAGATCGTTCAAACATTTGGCAATAAAGTTTCTTAAGATTGAATCCTGTT
GCCGGTCTTGCGATGATTATCATATAATTTCTGTTGAATTACGTTAAGCATGTAATAATTAACATGTAAT
GCATGACGTTATTTATGAGATGGGTTTTTATGATTAGAGTCCCGCAATTATACATTTAATACGCGATAGA
AAACAAAATATAGCGCGCAAACTAGGATAAATTATCGCGCGCGGTGTCATCTATGTTACTAGATCGACGC
TACTATTGTCTTCTGCACGAAGTGGTTTAAACTATCAGTGTTTGACAGGATATATTGGCGGGTAAACCTA
AGAGAAAAGAGCGTTTATTAGAATAATCGGATATTTAAAAGGGCGTGAAAAGGTTTATCCGTTCGTCCAT
TTGTATGTGCATGCCAACCACAGGGTTCCCCAGATCAGGCGCTGGCTGCTGAACCCCCAGCCGGAACTGA
CCCCACAAGGCCCTAGCGTTTGCAATGCACCAGGTCATCATTGACCCAGGCGTGTTCCACCAGGCCGCTG
CCTCGCAACTCTTCGCAGGCTTCGCCGACCTGCTCGCGCCACTTCTTCACGCGGGTGGAATCCGATCCGC
ACATGAGGCGGAAGGTTTCCAGCTTGAGCGGGTACGGCTCCCGGTGCGAGCTGAAATAGTCGAACATCCG
TCGGGCCGTCGGCGACAGCTTGCGGTACTTCTCCCATATGAATTTCGTGTAGTGGTCGCCAGCAAACAGC
ACGACGATTTCCTCGTCGATCAGGACCTGGCAACGGGACGTTTTCTTGCCACGGTCCAGGACGCGGAAGC
GGTGCAGCAGCGACACCGATTCCAGGTGCCCAACGCGGTCGGACGTGAAGCCCATCGCCGTCGCCTGTAG
GCGCGACAGGCATTCCTCGGCCTTCGTGTAATACCGGCCATTGATCGACCAGCCCAGGTCCTGGCAAAGC
TCGTAGAACGTGAAGGTGATCGGCTCGCCGATAGGGGTGCGCTTCGCGTACTCCAACACCTGCTGCCACA
CCAGTTCGTCATCGTCGGCCCGCAGCTCGACGCCGGTGTAGGTGATCTTCACGTCCTTGTTGACGTGGAA
AATGACCTTGTTTTGCAGCGCCTCGCGCGGGATTTTCTTGTTGCGCGTGGTGAACAGGGCAGAGCGGGCC
GTGTCGTTTGGCATCGCTCGCATCGTGTCCGGCCACGGCGCAATATCGAACAAGGAAAGCTGCATTTCCT
TGATCTGCTGCTTCGTGTGTTTCAGCAACGCGGCCTGCTTGGCCTCGCTGACCTGTTTTGCCAGGTCCTC
GCCGGCGGTTTTTCGCTTCTTGGTCGTCATAGTTCCTCGCGTGTCGATGGTCATCGACTTCGCCAAACCT
GCCGCCTCCTGTTCAAGACGACGCGAACGCTCCACGGCGGCCGATGGCGCGGGCAGGGCAGGGGGAGCCA
GTTGCACGCTGTCGCGCTCGATCTTGGCCGTAGCTTGCTGGACCATCGAGCCGACGGACTGGAAGGTTTC
GCGGGGCGCACGCATGACGGTGCGGCTTGCGATGGTTTCGGCATCCTCGGCGGAAAACCCCGCGTCGATC
AGTTCTTGCCTGTATGCCTTCCGGTCAAACGTCCGATTCATTCACCCTCCTTGCGGGATTGCCCCGACTC
ACGCCGGGGCAATGTGCCCTTATTCCTGATTTGACCCGCCTGGTGCCTTGGTGTCCAGATAATCCACCTT
ATCGGCAATGAAGTCGGTCCCGTAGACCGTCTGGCCGTCCTTCTCGTACTTGGTATTCCGAATCTTGCCC
TGCACGAATACCAGCGACCCCTTGCCCAAATACTTGCCGTGGGCCTCGGCCTGAGAGCCAAAACACTTGA
TGCGGAAGAAGTCGGTGCGCTCCTGCTTGTCGCCGGCATCGTTGCGCCACATCTAGGATCTGCCAGGAAC
CGTAAAAAGGCCGCGTTGCTGGCGTTTTTCCATAGGCTCCGCCCCCCTGACGAGCATCACAAAAATCGAC
GCTCAAGTCAGAGGTGGCGAAACCCGACAGGACTATAAAGATACCAGGCGTTTCCCCCTGGAAGCTCCCT
CGTGCGCTCTCCTGTTCCGACCCTGCCGCTTACCGGATACCTGTCCGCCTTTCTCCCTTCGGGAAGCGTG
GCGCTTTCTCATAGCTCACGCTGTAGGTATCTCAGTTCGGTGTAGGTCGTTCGCTCCAAGCTGGGCTGTG
TGCACGAACCCCCCGTTCAGCCCGACCGCTGCGCCTTATCCGGTAACTATCGTCTTGAGTCCAACCCGGT
AAGACACGACTTATCGCCACTGGCAGCAGCCACTGGTAACAGGATTAGCAGAGCGAGGTATGTAGGCGGT
GCTACAGAGTTCTTGAAGTGGTGGCCTAACTACGGCTACACTAGAAGAACAGTATTTGGTATCTGCGCTC
TGCTGAAGCCAGTTACCTTCGGAAAAAGAGTTGGTAGCTCTTGATCCGGCAAACAAACCACCGCTGGTAG
CGGTGGTTTTTTTGTTTGCAAGCAGCAGATTACGCGCAGAAAAAAAGGATCTCAAGAAGATCCTTTGATC
TTTTCTACGGGGTCTGACGCTCAGTGGAACGAAAACTCACGTTAAGGGATTTTGGTCATGAGATTATCAA
AAAGGATCTTCACCTAGATCCTTTTAAATTAAAAATGAAGTTTTAAATCAATCTAAAGTATATATGAGTA
AACTTGGTCTGACAGTTACCAATGCTTAATCAGTGAGGCACCTATCTCAGCGATCTGTCTATTTCGTTCA
TCCATAGTTGCCTGACTCCCCGTCGTGTAGATAACTACGATACGGGAGGGCTTACCATCTGGCCCCAGTG
CTGCAATGATACCGCGAGAACCACGCTCACCGGCTCCAGATTTATCAGCAATAAACCAGCCAGCCGGAAG
GGCCGAGCGCAGAAGTGGTCCTGCAACTTTATCCGCCTCCATCCAGTCTATTAATTGTTGCCGGGAAGCT
AGAGTAAGTAGTTCGCCAGTTAATAGTTTGCGCAACGTTGTTGCCATTGCTACAGGCATCGTGGTGTCAC
GCTCGTCGTTTGGTATGGCTTCATTCAGCTCCGGTTCCCAACGATCAAGGCGAGTTACATGATCCCCCAT
GTTGTGCAAAAAAGCGGTTAGCTCCTTCGGTCCTCCGATCGTTGTCAGAAGTAAGTTGGCCGCAGTGTTA
TCACTCATGGTTATGGCAGCACTGCATAATTCTCTTACTGTCATGCCATCCGTAAGATGCTTTTCTGTGA
CTGGTGAGTACTCAACCAAGTCATTCTGAGAATAGTGTATGCGGCGACCGAGTTGCTCTTGCCCGGCGTC
AATACGGGATAATACCGCGCCACATAGCAGAACTTTAAAAGTGCTCATCATTGGAAAACGTTCTTCGGGG
CGAAAACTCTCAAGGATCTTACCGCTGTTGAGATCCAGTTCGATGTAACCCACTCGTGCACCCAACTGAT
CTTCAGCATCTTTTACTTTCACCAGCGTTTCTGGGTGAGCAAAAACAGGAAGGCAAAATGCCGCAAAAAA
GGGAATAAGGGCGACACGGAAATGTTGAATACTCATACTCTTCCTTTTTCAATATTATTGAAGCATTTAT
CAAGGTTATTGTCTCATGAGCGGATACATATTTGAATGTATTTAGAAAAATAAACAAATAGGGGTTCCGC
GCACGAATTGGCCAGCGCTGCCATTTTTGGGGTGAGGCCGTTCGCGGCCGAGGGGCGCAGCCCCTGGGGG
GATGGGAGGCCCGCGTTAGCGGGCCGGGAGGGTTCGAGAAGGGGGGGCACCCCCCTTCGGCGTGCGCGGT
CACGCGCACAGGGCGCAGCCCTGGTTAAAAACAAGGTTTATAAATATTGGTTTAAAAGCAGGTTAAAAGA
CAGGTTAGCGGTGGCCGAAAAACGGGCGGAAACCCTTGCAAATGCTGGATTTTCTGCCTGTGGACAGCCC
CTCAAATGTCAATAGGTGCGCCCCTCATCTGTCAGCACTCTGCCCCTCAAGTGTCAAGGATCGCGCCCCT
CATCTGTCAGTAGTCGCGCCCCTCAAGTGTCAATACCGCAGGGCACTTATCCCCAGGCTTGTCCACATCA
TCTGTGGGAAACTCGCGTAAAATCAGGCGTTTTCGCCGATTTGCGAGGCTGGCCAGCTCCACGTCGCCGG
CCGAAATCGAGCCTGCCCCTCATCTGTCAACGCCGCGCCGGGTGAGTCGGCCCCTCAAGTGTCAACGTCC
GCCCCTCATCTGTCAGTGAGGGCCAAGTTTTCCGCGAGGTATCCACAACGCCGGCGGCCGCGGTGTCTCG
CACACGGCTTCGACGGCGTTTCTGGCGCGTTTGCAGGGCCATAGACGGCCGCCAGCCCAGCGGCGAGGGC
AACCAGCCCGGTGAGCGTCGCAAAGGAGATCCTGATCTGACTGATGGGCTGCCTGTATCGAGTGGTGATT
TTGTGCCGAGCTGCCGGTCGGGGAGCTGTTGGCTGGCTGGTGGCAGGATATATTGTGGTGTAAACAAATT
GACGCTTAGACAACTTAATAACACATTGCGGACGTTTTTAATGTACTGGGGTGGATGCAGTGGGCCCCAC
